Addgene plasmid #90468: pSX6
Purpose: U6 wt in pSE358 (TRP1 CEN)
Depositing lab: Christine Guthrie. Depositing organization: University of California, San Francisco (UCSF). Publication: Multiple roles for U6 snRNA in the splicing pathway. Madhani HD, Bordonne R, Guthrie C. Genes Dev. 1990 Dec;4(12B):2264-77. PubMed 2149118.
Backbone
  Vector backbone: pSE358
  Vector type: Yeast Expression
  Selectable markers: TRP1
Growth in bacteria
  Bacterial resistance: Ampicillin, 100 μg/mL
  Growth temperature: 37°C
  Growth strain: DH5alpha
  Copy number: Unknown
Gene/Insert
  Gene/Insert name: snR6
  Species: S. cerevisiae (budding yeast)
  Entrez Gene: snR6 (a.k.a. snR6)
  Promoter: native
  Cloning method: Restriction Enzyme; 5′ cloning site SphI (unknown if destroyed); 3′ cloning site XhoI (unknown if destroyed)
  Sequencing primers: 5′ unknown
Terms and licenses: Academic/Nonprofit Terms; Industry Terms: Not Available to Industry
How to cite: pSX6 was a gift from Christine Guthrie (Addgene plasmid # 90468 ; http://n2t.net/addgene:90468 ; RRID:Addgene_90468)
