[The description below was written by a language model from this plasmid's Addgene catalogue record and pLannotate feature annotations shown in this document.]
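Description:
pSX6 is a yeast–E. coli shuttle plasmid that carries the wild-type Saccharomyces cerevisiae U6 small nuclear RNA gene (SNR6) in the centromeric vector pSE358. The sequenced record is 5,575 nt. In bacteria it is maintained through a high-copy ColE1/pUC-type origin and selected with ampicillin via the bla gene and its promoter. In yeast it is selected by tryptophan prototrophy through the TRP1 marker with its own promoter, and a CEN4 centromere provides stable, low-copy segregation. The annotation does not separately call a yeast replication origin. Remnants of the pUC-style cloning region are also present, including the lac promoter and operator, a CAP binding site, lacZα and lacI fragments and partial polylinker sequences, along with small fragments of a tetracycline resistance gene and the pBR322 bom region. These look like leftovers of vector construction rather than functional parts.

The insert was cloned between SphI and XhoI sites and is expressed from its native promoter. The feature table identifies the U6 spliceosomal RNA itself as a roughly 100 nt ncRNA. The flanking hits to yeast open reading frames (a YL108 fragment and YE11) are most likely genomic sequence carried along with the SNR6 locus or the backbone, not intended payloads. U6 is a core component of the spliceosome, and the associated publication concerns its multiple roles in the splicing pathway. The record states only that this is the wild-type U6 allele in a TRP1 CEN plasmid. That is consistent with use as the reference or complementing copy in genetic studies of U6 function, for example alongside mutant alleles, though the record does not spell out such experiments.
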