Features (pLannotate 1.2.2; 18 found; start..end, strand, type, name):
      9..112     +  ncRNA          U6: Accession: RF00026 - U6 spliceosomal RNA
    436..630     -  CDS            YL108_YEAST (fragment): Experimental evidence at protein level: Swiss-Prot protein existence level 1. From Saccharomyces cerevisiae (strain ATCC 204508 / S288c) (Baker's yeast).
    630..654     +  misc_feature   MCS (fragment): pBluescript multiple cloning site
    670..824     +  CDS            lacZα (fragment): LacZα fragment of β-galactosidase; lacZ fragment
    830..881     -  misc_feature   bom (fragment): basis of mobility region from pBR322
   1202..1494    -  misc_feature   CEN4: S. cerevisiae CEN4 centromere
   1787..2461    -  CDS            TRP1: phosphoribosylanthranilate isomerase, required for tryptophan biosynthesis; S. cerevisiae TRP1; yeast auxotrophic marker
   2462..2563    -  promoter       TRP1 promoter: S. cerevisiae TRP1
   2666..2770    +  promoter       AmpR promoter: bla
   2771..3631    +  CDS            AmpR: β-lactamase; bla; confers resistance to ampicillin, carbenicillin, and related antibiotics
   3802..4390    +  rep_origin     ori: high-copy-number ColE1/pMB1/pBR322/pUC origin of replication
   4573..4665    +  CDS            lacI (fragment): lac repressor; lacI; The lac repressor binds to the lac operator to inhibit transcription in E. coli. This inhibition can be relieved by adding lactose or isopropyl-β-D-thiogalactopyranoside (IPTG).
   4678..4699    +  protein_bind   CAP binding site: CAP binding activates transcription in the presence of cAMP. E. coli catabolite activator protein
   4714..4744    +  promoter       lac promoter: promoter for the E. coli lac operon
   4752..4768    +  protein_bind   lac operator: The lac repressor binds to the lac operator to inhibit transcription in E. coli. This inhibition can be relieved by adding lactose or isopropyl-β-D-thiogalactopyranoside (IPTG). lac repressor encoded by lacI
   4801..4827    +  misc_feature   MCS (fragment): pUC18/19 multiple cloning site
   4846..5040    +  CDS            TcR (fragment): tetracycline efflux protein; tet; confers resistance to tetracycline
   5131..5451    +  CDS            YE11_YEAST: Experimental evidence at transcript level: Swiss-Prot protein existence level 2. From Saccharomyces cerevisiae (strain ATCC 204508 / S288c) (Baker's yeast).
>Addgene plasmid #90468 | pSX6 | addgene full sequence | sequence record 178950 | Addgene NGS Result
GTTCGCGAAGTAACCCTTCGTGGACATTTGGTCAATTTGAAACAATACAGAGATGATCAGCAGTTCCCCT
GCATAAGGATGAACCGTTTTACAAAGAGATTTATTTCGTTTTTTTTTTATCCTCGAGTGAAGTATCGTGA
CTTGTACATTTGAAGATACCCAGCGTACAGCAGTGTATCTTTATCTTCCTGTATGATATAGATAACTAAC
ATCTCGAATAGAAAATTGTCTCGCGTTCGAACCTAAGCCTTTGCTATCGGTTGAACATAGAAGACCGCGT
GATTCATTTTAGTGCGTAAGAATGCTATTAGTACTTATGTGCTTTATGAATGTGAATATTGTTACAGCTA
TGCAATGGTACGATCATACTCTGAACGATCCATTTAAATTATATATGTCAAACAGAAGAGAAAGGTTTTT
TTATTGAAGATTTCACAGAAAATCAATCATTTTGCAATATTCCTTCGTCCCAGAGAAGGTTTCGGCTTTT
ACAGCAACGAGAATGATTCTTCCATTATTTGTACCTAGCTTCCACATGGATTTCGATAAGTGTAGTTTCA
AACCATGAACGCAATTCAAAACTTTCAAATTGGTGCAATCCAAGACCCTCCCTTTACATTTGGAGTCGTT
ATCAAGCTTATCGATACCGTCGACGGATCCGAAGCTTGGCACTGGCCGTCGTTTTACAACGTCGTGACTG
GGAAAACCCTGGCGTTACCCAACTTAATCGCCTTGCAGCACATCCCCCTTTCGCCAGCTGGCGTAATAGC
GAAGAGGCCCGCACCGATCGCCCTTCCCAACAGTTGCGCAGCCTGAATGGCGAATGGCGCCTGATGCGGT
ATTTTCTCCTTACGCATCTGTGCGGTATTTCACACCGCATAACTAGCTTTTAACTTGTATCCTAGGTTAT
CTATGCTGTCTCACCATAGAGAATATTACCTATTTCAGAATGTATGTCCATGATTCGCCGGGTAAATACA
TATAATACACAAATCTGGCTTAATAAAGTCTATAATATATCTCATAAAGAAGTGCTAAATTGGCTAGTGC
TATATATTTTTAAGAAAATTTCTTTTGACTAAGTCCATATCGACTTTGTAAAAGTTCACATTAGCATACA
TATATTACACGAGCCAGAAATAGTAACTTTTGCCTAAATCACAAATTGCAAAATTTAATTGCTTGCAAAA
GGTCACATGCTTATAATCAACTTTTTTAAAAATTTAAAATACTTTTTTATTTTTTATTTTTAAACATAAA
TGAAATAATTTATTTATTGTTTATGATTACCGAAACATAAAACCTGCTCAAGAAAAAGAAACTGTTTTGT
CCTTGGAAAAAAAGCACTACCTAGGAGCGGCCAAAATGCCGAGGCTTTCATAGCTTAAACTCTTTACAGA
AAATAGGCATTATAGATCAGTTCGAGTTTTCTTATTCTTCCTTCCGGTTTTATCGTCACAGTTTTACAGT
AAATAAGTATCACCTCTTAGAGTTGGCGGTTGTTTGCAAGACCGAGAAAAGGCTAGCAAGAATCGGGTCA
TTGTAGCGTATGCGCCTGTGAACATTCTCTTCAACAAGTTTGATTCCATTGCGGTGAAATGGTAAAAGTC
AACCCCCTGCGATGTATATTTTCCTGTACAATCAATCAAAAAGCCAAATGATTTAGCATTATCTTTACAT
CTTGTTATTTTACAGATTTTATGTTTAGATCTTTTATGCTTGCTTTTCAAAAGGCCTGCAGGCAAGTGCA
CAAACAATACTTAAATAAATACTACTCAGTAATAACCTATTTCTTAGCATTTTTGACGAAATTTGCTATT
TTGTTAGAGTCTTTTACACCATTTGTCTCCACACCTCCGCTTACATCAACACCAATAACGCCATTTAATC
TAAGCGCATCACCAACATTTTCTGGCGTCAGTCCACCAGCTAACATAAAATGTAAGCTTTCGGGGCTCTC
TTGCCTTCCAACCCAGTCAGAAATCGAGTTCCAATCCAAAAGTTCACCTGTCCCACCTGCTTCTGAATCA
AACAAGGGAATAAACGAATGAGGTTTCTGTGAAGCTGCACTGAGTAGTATGTTGCAGTCTTTTGGAAATA
CGAGTCTTTTAATAACTGGCAAACCGAGGAACTCTTGGTATTCTTGCCACGACTCATCTCCATGCAGTTG
GACGATATCAATGCCGTAATCATTGACCAGAGCCAAAACATCCTCCTTAGGTTGATTACGAAACACGCCA
ACCAAGTATTTCGGAGTGCCTGAACTATTTTTATATGCTTTTACAAGACTTGAAATTTTCCTTGCAATAA
CCGGGTCAATTGTTCTCTTTCTATTGGGCACACATATAATACCCAGCAAGTCAGCATCGGAATCTAGAGC
ACATTCTGCGGCCTCTGTGCTCTGCAAGCCGCAAACTTTCACCAATGGACCAGAACTACCTGTGAAATTA
ATAACAGACATACTCCAAGCTGCCTTTGTGTGCTTAATCACGTATACTCACGTGCTCAATAGTCACCAAT
GCCCTCCCTCTTGGCCCTCTCCTTTTCTTTTTTCGACCGAATTTCTTGAAGACGAAAGGGCCTCGTGATA
CGCCTATTTTTATAGGTTAATGTCATGATAATAATGGTTTCTTAGACGTCAGGTGGCACTTTTCGGGGAA
ATGTGCGCGGAACCCCTATTTGTTTATTTTTCTAAATACATTCAAATATGTATCCGCTCATGAGACAATA
ACCCTGATAAATGCTTCAATAATATTGAAAAAGGAAGAGTATGAGTATTCAACATTTCCGTGTCGCCCTT
ATTCCCTTTTTTGCGGCATTTTGCCTTCCTGTTTTTGCTCACCCAGAAACGCTGGTGAAAGTAAAAGATG
CTGAAGATCAGTTGGGTGCACGAGTGGGTTACATCGAACTGGATCTCAACAGCGGTAAGATCCTTGAGAG
TTTTCGCCCCGAAGAACGTTTTCCAATGATGAGCACTTTTAAAGTTCTGCTATGTGGCGCGGTATTATCC
CGTGTTGACGCCGGGCAAGAGCAACTCGGTCGCCGCATACACTATTCTCAGAATGACTTGGTTGAGTACT
CACCAGTCACAGAAAAGCATCTTACGGATGGCATGACAGTAAGAGAATTATGCAGTGCTGCCATAACCAT
GAGTGATAACACTGCGGCCAACTTACTTCTGACAACGATCGGAGGACCGAAGGAGCTAACCGCTTTTTTG
CACAACATGGGGGATCATGTAACTCGCCTTGATCGTTGGGAACCGGAGCTGAATGAAGCCATACCAAACG
ACGAGCGTGACACCACGATGCCTGTAGCAATGGCAACAACGTTGCGCAAACTATTAACTGGCGAACTACT
TACTCTAGCTTCCCGGCAACAATTAATAGACTGGATGGAGGCGGATAAAGTTGCAGGACCACTTCTGCGC
TCGGCCCTTCCGGCTGGCTGGTTTATTGCTGATAAATCTGGAGCCGGTGAGCGTGGGTCTCGCGGTATCA
TTGCAGCACTGGGGCCAGATGGTAAGCCCTCCCGTATCGTAGTTATCTACACGACGGGGAGTCAGGCAAC
TATGGATGAACGAAATAGACAGATCGCTGAGATAGGTGCCTCACTGATTAAGCATTGGTAACTGTCAGAC
CAAGTTTACTCATATATACTTTAGATTGATTTAAAACTTCATTTTTAATTTAAAAGGATCTAGGTGAAGA
TCCTTTTTGATAATCTCATGACCAAAATCCCTTAACGTGAGTTTTCGTTCCACTGAGCGTCAGACCCCGT
AGAAAAGATCAAAGGATCTTCTTGAGATCCTTTTTTTCTGCGCGTAATCTGCTGCTTGCAAACAAAAAAA
CCACCGCTACCAGCGGTGGTTTGTTTGCCGGATCAAGAGCTACCAACTCTTTTTCCGAAGGTAACTGGCT
TCAGCAGAGCGCAGATACCAAATACTGTTCTTCTAGTGTAGCCGTAGTTAGGCCACCACTTCAAGAACTC
TGTAGCACCGCCTACATACCTCGCTCTGCTAATCCTGTTACCAGTGGCTGCTGCCAGTGGCGATAAGTCG
TGTCTTACCGGGTTGGACTCAAGACGATAGTTACCGGATAAGGCGCAGCGGTCGGGCTGAACGGGGGGTT
CGTGCACACAGCCCAGCTTGGAGCGAACGACCTACACCGAACTGAGATACCTACAGCGTGAGCTATGAGA
AAGCGCCACGCTTCCCGAAGGGAGAAAGGCGGACAGGTATCCGGTAAGCGGCAGGGTCGGAACAGGAGAG
CGCACGAGGGAGCTTCCAGGGGGAAACGCCTGGTATCTTTATAGTCCTGTCGGGTTTCGCCACCTCTGAC
TTGAGCGTCGATTTTTGTGATGCTCGTCAGGGGGGCGGAGCCTATGGAAAAACGCCAGCAACGCGGCCTT
TTTACGGTTCCTGGCCTTTTGCTGGCCTTTTGCTCACATGTTCTTTCCTGCGTTATCCCCTGATTCTGTG
GATAACCGTATTACCGCCTTTGAGTGAGCTGATACCGCTCGCCGCAGCCGAACGACCGAGCGCAGCGAGT
CAGTGAGCGAGGAAGCGGAAGAGCGCCCAATACGCAAACCGCCTCTCCCCGCGCGTTGGCCGATTCATTA
ATGCAGCTGGCACGACAGGTTTCCCGACTGGAAAGCGGGCAGTGAGCGCAACGCAATTAATGTGAGTTAG
CTCACTCATTAGGCACCCCAGGCTTTACACTTTATGCTTCCGGCTCGTATGTTGTGTGGAATTGTGAGCG
GATAACAATTTCACACAGGAAACAGCTATGACATGATTACGAATTCGAGCTCGGTACCCGGGGATCCCCC
GGGCTGCAGGAATTCGATATCGTCCATTCCGACAGCATCGCCAGTCACTATGGCGTGCTGCTAGCGCTAT
ATGCGTTGATGCAATTTCTATGCGCACCCGTTCTCGGAGCACTGTCCGACCGCTTTGGCCGCCGCCCAGT
CCTGCTCGCTTCGCTACTTGGAGCCACTATCGACTACGCGATCATGGCGACCACACCCGTCCTGTGGATC
GATAATTCTCCATAATAGTTCTGTTATTTATAATCTCCAGCACTAATAAATGCTATACGTATATTTGTAC
ACAATATAATTTCAGAATTTATATTGCTACCATGACTGTCTGAGAATTGGGGGAATAACTTGATAATTGT
TGGGATTCCATTGTTCGTAAACGCAATAATATTAGGTATATAGAAGATACTAAATGTTCTCTCCGAGGAT
ATAGGAATGCTCACAATGGAATCGATATATTTCTACATAATAGTATTGAGATTATTCCTCTTTTAGTTTT
ATATAATTCATTATCCTATTACATTATCAATCCTTGCATTTCAGCTTCCATTAGACTTAATGACTGTTTC
TCAATTTTTATGTCATCTTCCTGGACCTCATGTGATACTATACCAGTAGCATGAATACTACTGAATCGAT
GATACTTTAGAGTTTCATTGCAACAGTTTCAACACAGCCTGGCATGAACAGTGGTAAAAGTATTTCGTCC
ACTATTTTCGGCTACTATAAATAAATGTTTTTTTCGCATGCATGT
